Addgene plasmid #41086: pCS2+ YFP-Smo
Depositing lab: Rajat Rohatgi. Depositing organization: Stanford University. Publication: A Smoothened-Evc2 Complex Transduces the Hedgehog Signal at Primary Cilia. Dorn KV, Hughes CE, Rohatgi R. Dev Cell. 2012 Sep 12. pii: S1534-5807(12)00323-1. doi: 10.1016/j.devcel.2012.07.004. PubMed 22981989.
Backbone
  Vector backbone: pCS2+
  Backbone size w/o insert (bp): 4078
  Total vector size (bp): 7198
  Vector type: Mammalian Expression
Growth in bacteria
  Bacterial resistance: Ampicillin, 100 μg/mL
  Growth temperature: 37°C
  Growth strain: DH5alpha
  Copy number: High Copy
Gene/Insert
  Gene/Insert name: smoothened homolog (alt name: Smo)
  Species: M. musculus (mouse)
  Mutation: YFP inserted after Smo signal sequence
  Entrez Gene: Smo (a.k.a. E130215L21Rik, Smoh, bnb, smoothened)
  Tag / fusion protein: YFP
Terms and licenses: Academic/Nonprofit Terms; Industry Terms: Not Available to Industry
How to cite: pCS2+ YFP-Smo was a gift from Rajat Rohatgi (Addgene plasmid # 41086 ; http://n2t.net/addgene:41086 ; RRID:Addgene_41086)
