[The description below was written by a language model from this plasmid's Addgene catalogue record and pLannotate feature annotations shown in this document.]
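Description:
pCS2+ YFP-Smo is a 7,198 bp mammalian expression plasmid built on the pCS2+ backbone that encodes mouse Smoothened (Smo), the seven-pass transmembrane transducer of the Hedgehog pathway, tagged internally with a yellow fluorescent protein. It is propagated in E. coli as a high-copy plasmid through a ColE1/pUC-type origin and selected with ampicillin via the β-lactamase gene. An f1 origin and remnants of the lac region (lac promoter/operator, lacZα and lacI fragments) are carried over from the parental cloning vector.

Expression is driven by the simian cytomegalovirus IE94 enhancer/promoter, which spans the plasmid's numbering origin and reads into the open reading frame, and transcripts are terminated by an SV40 polyadenylation signal. An SP6 promoter sits just upstream of the coding region, so capped sense mRNA can also be made in vitro, a standard feature of pCS2+. T7 and T3 promoters lie downstream in the opposite orientation. The coding sequence is split: a short N-terminal Smo segment containing the signal sequence is followed by EYFP, and then by the remainder of Smo. Placing the fluorophore after the signal peptide lets the signal peptide still direct membrane insertion, leaving YFP at the extracellular N-terminus of the mature receptor. The automated annotation labels the Smo segments by similarity to the human protein, but the catalogue entry specifies the mouse gene.

The associated work concerns Hedgehog signal transduction at primary cilia, which is consistent with use of the construct to visualise Smo localisation and trafficking in transfected mammalian cells. The record does not list specific applications.
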