Features (pLannotate 1.2.2; 17 found; start..end, strand, type, name):
     35..53      +  promoter       SP6 promoter: promoter for bacteriophage SP6 RNA polymerase
    103..249     +  CDS            SMO (fragment): SMO_HUMAN - Also known as SMOH. Experimental evidence at protein level: Swiss-Prot protein existence level 1. G protein-coupled receptor that probably associates with the patched protein (PTCH) to transduce the hedgehog's proteins signal. Binding of sonic hedgehog (SHH) to its receptor patched is thought to prevent normal inhibition by patched of smoothened (SMO). Required for the accumulation of KIF7, GLI2 and GLI3 in the cilia (PubMed:19592253). Interacts with DLG5 at the ciliary base to induce the accumulation of KIF7 and GLI2 at the ciliary tip for GLI2 activation (By similarity). From Hom
    259..975     +  CDS            EYFP: EYFP is a basic (constitutively fluorescent) green/yellow fluorescent protein published in 1996, derived from Aequorea victoria. It is reported to be a very rapidly-maturing weak dimer with high acid sensitivity.
    976..3207    +  CDS            SMO (fragment): SMO_HUMAN - Also known as SMOH. Experimental evidence at protein level: Swiss-Prot protein existence level 1. G protein-coupled receptor that probably associates with the patched protein (PTCH) to transduce the hedgehog's proteins signal. Binding of sonic hedgehog (SHH) to its receptor patched is thought to prevent normal inhibition by patched of smoothened (SMO). Required for the accumulation of KIF7, GLI2 and GLI3 in the cilia (PubMed:19592253). Interacts with DLG5 at the ciliary base to induce the accumulation of KIF7 and GLI2 at the ciliary tip for GLI2 activation (By similarity). From Hom
   3225..3242    -  promoter       T7 promoter (fragment): promoter for bacteriophage T7 RNA polymerase
   3247..3381    -  polyA_signal   SV40 poly(A) signal: SV40 polyadenylation signal
   3494..3512    -  promoter       T3 promoter: promoter for bacteriophage T3 RNA polymerase
   3557..3573    -  protein_bind   lac operator: The lac repressor binds to the lac operator to inhibit transcription in E. coli. This inhibition can be relieved by adding lactose or isopropyl-β-D-thiogalactopyranoside (IPTG). lac repressor encoded by lacI
   3581..3611    -  promoter       lac promoter: promoter for the E. coli lac operon
   3626..3647    -  protein_bind   CAP binding site: CAP binding activates transcription in the presence of cAMP. E. coli catabolite activator protein
   3660..3752    -  CDS            lacI (fragment): lac repressor; lacI; The lac repressor binds to the lac operator to inhibit transcription in E. coli. This inhibition can be relieved by adding lactose or isopropyl-β-D-thiogalactopyranoside (IPTG).
   3935..4523    -  rep_origin     ori: high-copy-number ColE1/pMB1/pBR322/pUC origin of replication
   4694..5554    -  CDS            AmpR: β-lactamase; bla; confers resistance to ampicillin, carbenicillin, and related antibiotics
   5555..5659    -  promoter       AmpR promoter: bla
   5712..6140    -  rep_origin     f1 ori (sequence partly withheld): f1 bacteriophage origin of replication; arrow indicates direction of (+) strand synthesis
   6145..6211    -  CDS            lacZα (fragment): LacZα fragment of β-galactosidase; lacZ fragment
   6214..7198    +  promoter       CMV IE94 promoter: enhancer/promoter region of simian cytomegalovirus major immediate early transcription unit IE94
>Addgene plasmid #41086 | pCS2+ YFP-Smo | depositor full sequence | sequence record 54502 | pCS2+ YFP-Smo sequence 7198 bps
CGCCATTCTGCCTGGGGACGTCGGAGCAAGCTTGATTTAGGTGACACTATAGAATACAAGCTACTTGTTC
TTTTTGCAGGATCCCATCGATTCGAATTCACCATGGCCGCTGGCCGCCCCGTGCGTGGGCCCGAGCTGGC
GCCCCGGAGGCTGCTGCAGTTGCTTCTGCTGGTACTGCTGGGGGGCCCGGGCCGGGGGGCGGCCTTGAGC
GGGAACGTGACCGGGCCTGGGCCTCACAGCGCCAGCGGGAGCTCGAGCATGGTGAGCAAGGGCGAGGAGC
TGTTCACCGGGGTGGTGCCCATCCTGGTCGAGCTGGACGGCGACGTAAACGGCCACAAGTTCAGCGTGTC
CGGCGAGGGCGAGGGCGATGCCACCTACGGCAAGCTGACCCTGAAGTTCATCTGCACCACCGGCAAGCTG
CCCGTGCCCTGGCCCACCCTCGTGACCACCTTCGGCTACGGCCTGCAGTGCTTCGCCCGCTACCCCGACC
ACATGAAGCAGCACGACTTCTTCAAGTCCGCCATGCCCGAAGGCTACGTCCAGGAGCGCACCATCTTCTT
CAAGGACGACGGCAACTACAAGACCCGCGCCGAGGTGAAGTTCGAGGGCGACACCCTGGTGAACCGCATC
GAGCTGAAGGGCATCGACTTCAAGGAGGACGGCAACATCCTGGGGCACAAGCTGGAGTACAACTACAACA
GCCACAACGTCTATATCATGGCCGACAAGCAGAAGAACGGCATCAAGGTGAACTTCAAGATCCGCCACAA
CATCGAGGACGGCAGCGTGCAGCTCGCCGACCACTACCAGCAGAACACCCCCATCGGCGACGGCCCCGTG
CTGCTGCCCGACAACCACTACCTGAGCTACCAGTCCGCCCTGAGCAAAGACCCCAACGAGAAGCGCGATC
ACATGGTCCTGCTGGAGTTCGTGACCGCCGCCGGGATCACTCTCGGCATGGACGAGCTGTACAAGAGCTC
GAGGAGGGACGTGCCGGTGACCAGCCCTCCGCCGCCGCTGCTGAGCCACTGCGGCCGGGCCGCCCACTGC
GAGCCTTTGCGCTACAACGTGTGCCTGGGCTCGGCGCTGCCCTACGGAGCCACCACCACGCTGCTGGCTG
GGGACTCGGACTCGCAGGAGGAAGCGCACGGCAAGCTCGTGCTCTGGTCCGGCCTCCGGAATGCCCCCCG
CTGCTGGGCAGTGATCCAGCCCCTGCTGTGTGCTGTCTACATGCCCAAGTGTGAGAATGACCGAGTGGAG
TTGCCCAGCCGTACCCTCTGCCAGGCCACCCGAGGCCCCTGTGCCATTGTGGAGCGGGAGCGAGGGTGGC
CTGACTTTCTGCGTTGCACACCGGACCACTTCCCTGAAGGCTGCCCAAACGAGGTACAAAACATCAAGTT
CAACAGCTCAGGCCAATGTGAAGCACCCTTGGTGCGAACAGACAACCCCAAGAGCTGGTATGAGGACGTG
GAGGGCTGTGGGATTCAGTGTCAGAACCCGCTGTTCACCGAGGCCGAGCACCAGGACATGCACAGCTACA
TCGCAGCCTTCGGGGCGGTCACTGGTCTCTGCACGCTCTTCACACTGGCCACCTTTGTGGCTGACTGGCG
GAACTCCAATCGCTACCCTGCGGTTATTCTCTTCTATGTCAATGCGTGTTTCTTCGTGGGCAGCATTGGC
TGGCTGGCCCAGTTCATGGATGGTGCCCGCCGAGAGATTGTTTGCCGAGCAGATGGCACCATGAGATTTG
GGGAGCCCACCTCCAGTGAGACCCTGTCCTGTGTCATCATCTTTGTCATTGTGTACTATGCCTTGATGGC
TGGAGTAGTCTGGTTCGTGGTCCTCACCTATGCCTGGCACACCTCCTTCAAAGCCCTGGGCACCACCTAC
CAGCCTCTCTCGGGCAAGACATCCTATTTCCACCTGCTCACGTGGTCACTCCCCTTTGTCCTCACGGTGG
CAATCCTGGCTGTGGCTCAGGTAGATGGAGACTCCGTGAGTGGCATCTGTTTTGTAGGCTACAAGAACTA
TCGGTACCGTGCTGGCTTTGTCCTGGCCCCAATTGGCCTGGTGCTTATTGTGGGAGGCTACTTCCTCATC
AGAGGGGTCATGACTCTGTTCTCCATCAAGAGCAACCACCCTGGGCTTCTGAGTGAGAAGGCAGCCAGCA
AGATCAACGAGACCATGCTGCGCCTGGGCATTTTTGGCTTCCTGGCCTTTGGCTTTGTGCTCATCACCTT
CAGCTGCCACTTCTATGACTTCTTCAACCAGGCTGAGTGGGAGCGTAGCTTCCGGGACTATGTGCTATGC
CAAGCCAACGTGACCATCGGGCTGCCTACCAAGAAGCCCATTCCTGACTGTGAGATCAAGAATCGGCCCA
GCCTCCTGGTGGAGAAGATCAATCTATTTGCCATGTTTGGCACTGGCATTGCCATGAGCACCTGGGTCTG
GACCAAGGCCACCCTGCTCATCTGGAGGCGCACCTGGTGCAGGTTGACTGGGCACAGTGATGATGAGCCC
AAGAGAATCAAGAAGAGCAAGATGATCGCCAAGGCCTTCTCTAAGCGGCGTGAGCTGCTGCAGAACCCGG
GCCAGGAGCTCTCCTTCAGCATGCACACTGTCTCCCATGATGGACCTGTTGCGGGTTTGGCTTTTGACCT
CAATGAACCCTCAGCTGACGTCTCCTCTGCCTGGGCTCAGCATGTCACCAAGATGGTGGCTCGGAGAGGA
GCCATATTGCCCCAGGATGTGTCCGTTACCCCTGTGGCAACTCCAGTGCCACCAGAAGAACAAGCCAACA
TGTGGCTGGTTGAGGCAGAGATCTCCCCAGAGTTAGAGAAGCGTTTGGGCCGGAAGAAAAAGCGGAGGAA
GAGGAAGAAGGAGGTGTGCCCCTTGAGGCCAGCCCCTGAGCTTCACCACTCTGCCCCTGTTCCTGCCACC
AGTGCAGTTCCTCGGCTGCCTCAGCTGCCTCGGCAGAAGTGCCTGGTAGCTGCAAACGCCTGGGGAACAG
GGGAGTCCTGCCGACAGGGAGCCTGGACTCTAGTCTCCAACCCCTTCTGCCCAGAGCCTAGTCCCCATCA
AGATCCATTTCTCCCTGGTGCCTCAGCCCCCCGGGTCTGGGCTCAGGGCCGCCTCCAGGGGCTGGGATCC
ATTCATTCCCGCACTAACCTAATGGAGGCTGAGATCTTGGATGCAGACTCGGACTTCGGCGCGCCAGTCT
AGAACTATAGTGAGTCGTATTACGTAGATCCAGACATGATAAGATACATTGATGAGTTTGGACAAACCAC
AACTAGAATGCAGTGAAAAAAATGCTTTATTTGTGAAATTTGTGATGCTATTGCTTTATTTGTAACCATT
ATAAGCTGCAATAAACAAGTTAACAACAACAATTGCATTCATTTTATGTTTCAGGTTCAGGGGGAGGTGT
GGGAGGTTTTTTAATTCGCGGCCGCGGCGCCAATGCATTGGGCCCGGTACCCAGCTTTTGTTCCCTTTAG
TGAGGGTTAATTGCGCGCTTGGCGTAATCATGGTCATAGCTGTTTCCTGTGTGAAATTGTTATCCGCTCA
CAATTCCACACAACATACGAGCCGGAAGCATAAAGTGTAAAGCCTGGGGTGCCTAATGAGTGAGCTAACT
CACATTAATTGCGTTGCGCTCACTGCCCGCTTTCCAGTCGGGAAACCTGTCGTGCCAGCTGCATTAATGA
ATCGGCCAACGCGCGGGGAGAGGCGGTTTGCGTATTGGGCGCTCTTCCGCTTCCTCGCTCACTGACTCGC
TGCGCTCGGTCGTTCGGCTGCGGCGAGCGGTATCAGCTCACTCAAAGGCGGTAATACGGTTATCCACAGA
ATCAGGGGATAACGCAGGAAAGAACATGTGAGCAAAAGGCCAGCAAAAGGCCAGGAACCGTAAAAAGGCC
GCGTTGCTGGCGTTTTTCCATAGGCTCCGCCCCCCTGACGAGCATCACAAAAATCGACGCTCAAGTCAGA
GGTGGCGAAACCCGACAGGACTATAAAGATACCAGGCGTTTCCCCCTGGAAGCTCCCTCGTGCGCTCTCC
TGTTCCGACCCTGCCGCTTACCGGATACCTGTCCGCCTTTCTCCCTTCGGGAAGCGTGGCGCTTTCTCAT
AGCTCACGCTGTAGGTATCTCAGTTCGGTGTAGGTCGTTCGCTCCAAGCTGGGCTGTGTGCACGAACCCC
CCGTTCAGCCCGACCGCTGCGCCTTATCCGGTAACTATCGTCTTGAGTCCAACCCGGTAAGACACGACTT
ATCGCCACTGGCAGCAGCCACTGGTAACAGGATTAGCAGAGCGAGGTATGTAGGCGGTGCTACAGAGTTC
TTGAAGTGGTGGCCTAACTACGGCTACACTAGAAGGACAGTATTTGGTATCTGCGCTCTGCTGAAGCCAG
TTACCTTCGGAAAAAGAGTTGGTAGCTCTTGATCCGGCAAACAAACCACCGCTGGTAGCGGTGGTTTTTT
TGTTTGCAAGCAGCAGATTACGCGCAGAAAAAAAGGATCTCAAGAAGATCCTTTGATCTTTTCTACGGGG
TCTGACGCTCAGTGGAACGAAAACTCACGTTAAGGGATTTTGGTCATGAGATTATCAAAAAGGATCTTCA
CCTAGATCCTTTTAAATTAAAAATGAAGTTTTAAATCAATCTAAAGTATATATGAGTAAACTTGGTCTGA
CAGTTACCAATGCTTAATCAGTGAGGCACCTATCTCAGCGATCTGTCTATTTCGTTCATCCATAGTTGCC
TGACTCCCCGTCGTGTAGATAACTACGATACGGGAGGGCTTACCATCTGGCCCCAGTGCTGCAATGATAC
CGCGAGACCCACGCTCACCGGCTCCAGATTTATCAGCAATAAACCAGCCAGCCGGAAGGGCCGAGCGCAG
AAGTGGTCCTGCAACTTTATCCGCCTCCATCCAGTCTATTAATTGTTGCCGGGAAGCTAGAGTAAGTAGT
TCGCCAGTTAATAGTTTGCGCAACGTTGTTGCCATTGCTACAGGCATCGTGGTGTCACGCTCGTCGTTTG
GTATGGCTTCATTCAGCTCCGGTTCCCAACGATCAAGGCGAGTTACATGATCCCCCATGTTGTGCAAAAA
AGCGGTTAGCTCCTTCGGTCCTCCGATCGTTGTCAGAAGTAAGTTGGCCGCAGTGTTATCACTCATGGTT
ATGGCAGCACTGCATAATTCTCTTACTGTCATGCCATCCGTAAGATGCTTTTCTGTGACTGGTGAGTACT
CAACCAAGTCATTCTGAGAATAGTGTATGCGGCGACCGAGTTGCTCTTGCCCGGCGTCAATACGGGATAA
TACCGCGCCACATAGCAGAACTTTAAAAGTGCTCATCATTGGAAAACGTTCTTCGGGGCGAAAACTCTCA
AGGATCTTACCGCTGTTGAGATCCAGTTCGATGTAACCCACTCGTGCACCCAACTGATCTTCAGCATCTT
TTACTTTCACCAGCGTTTCTGGGTGAGCAAAAACAGGAAGGCAAAATGCCGCAAAAAAGGGAATAAGGGC
GACACGGAAATGTTGAATACTCATACTCTTCCTTTTTCAATATTATTGAAGCATTTATCAGGGTTATTGT
CTCATGAGCGGATACATATTTGAATGTATTTAGAAAAATAAACAAATAGGGGTTCCGCGCACATTTCCCC
GAAAAGTGCCACCTAAATTGTAAGCGTTAATATTTTGTTAAAATTCGCGTTAAATTTTTGTTAAATCAGC
TCATTTTTTAACCAATAGGCCGAAATCGGCAAAATCCCTTATAAATCAAAAGAATAGACCGAGATAGGGT
[37 nt withheld, positions 5811-5847]
AAAGAACGTGGACTCCAACGTCAAAGG
[49 nt withheld, positions 5875-5923]
T
[91 nt withheld, positions 5925-6015]
G
[124 nt withheld, positions 6017-6140]
CCCATTCGCCATTCAGGCTGCGCAACTGTTGGGAAGGGCGATCGGTGCGGGCCTCTTCGCTATTACGCCA
GTCGACCATAGCCAATTCAATATGGCGTATATGGACTCATGCCAATTCAATATGGTGGATCTGGACCTGT
GCCAATTCAATATGGCGTATATGGACTCGTGCCAATTCAATATGGTGGATCTGGACCCCAGCCAATTCAA
TATGGCGGACTTGGCACCATGCCAATTCAATATGGCGGACTTGGCACTGTGCCAACTGGGGAGGGGTCTA
CTTGGCACGGTGCCAAGTTTGAGGAGGGGTCTTGGCCCTGTGCCAAGTCCGCCATATTGAATTGGCATGG
TGCCAATAATGGCGGCCATATTGGCTATATGCCAGGATCAATATATAGGCAATATCCAATATGGCCCTAT
GCCAATATGGCTATTGGCCAGGTTCAATACTATGTATTGGCCCTATGCCATATAGTATTCCATATATGGG
TTTTCCTATTGACGTAGATAGCCCCTCCCAATGGGCGGTCCCATATACCATATATGGGGCTTCCTAATAC
CGCCCATAGCCACTCCCCCATTGACGTCAATGGTCTCTATATATGGTCTTTCCTATTGACGTCATATGGG
CGGTCCTATTGACGTATATGGCGCCTCCCCCATTGACGTCAATTACGGTAAATGGCCCGCCTGGCTCAAT
GCCCATTGACGTCAATAGGACCACCCACCATTGACGTCAATGGGATGGCTCATTGCCCATTCATATCCGT
TCTCACGCCCCCTATTGACGTCAATGACGGTAAATGGCCCACTTGGCAGTACATCAATATCTATTAATAG
TAACTTGGCAAGTACATTACTATTGGAAGGACGCCAGGGTACATTGGCAGTACTCCCATTGACGTCAATG
GCGGTAAATGGCCCGCGATGGCTGCCAAGTACATCCCCATTGACGTCAATGGGGAGGGGCAATGACGCAA
ATGGGCGTTCCATTGACGTAAATGGGCGGTAGGCGTGCCTAATGGGAGGTCTATATAAGCAATGCTCGTT
TAGGGAAC
