>Addgene plasmid #41086 | pCS2+ YFP-Smo | addgene partial sequence | sequence record 55659 | EGFP-C 5'-CATGGTCCTGCTGGAGTTCGTG-3'
ACAGAGCTCGAGGAGGAACGTGCCGGTGACCAGCCCTCCGCCGCCGCTGCTGAGCCACTGCGGCCGGGCC
GCCCACTGCGAGCCTTTGCGCTACAACGTGTGCCTGGGCTCGGCGCTGCCCTACGGAGCCACCACCACGC
TGCTGGCTGGGGACTCGGACTCGCAGGAGGAAGCGCACGGCAAGCTCGTGCTCTGGTCCGGCCTCCGGAA
TGCCCCCCGCTGCTGGGCAGTGATCCAGCCCCTGCTGTGTGCTGTCTACATGCCCAAGTGTGAGAATGAC
CGAGTGGAGTTGCCCAGCCGTACCCTCTGCCAGGCCACCCGAGGCCCCTGTGCCATTGTGGAGCGGGAGC
GAGGGTGGCCTGACTTTCTGCGTTGCACACCGGACCACTTCCCTGAAGGCTGCCCAAACGAGGTACAAAA
CATCAAGTTCAACAGCTCAGGCCAATGTGAAGCACCCTTGGTGCGAACAGACAACCCCAAGAGCTGGTAT
GAGGACGTGGAGGGCTGTGGGATTCAGTGTCAGAACCCGCTGTTCACCGAGGCCGAGCACCAGGACATGC
ACAGCTACATCGCAGCCTTCGGGGCGGTCACTGGTCTCTGCACGCTCTTCACACTGGCCACCTTTGTGGC
TGACTGGCGGAACTCCAATCGCTACCCTGCGGTTATTCTCTTCTATGTCAATGCGTGTTTCTTCGTGGGC
AGCATTGGCTGGCTGGCCCAGTTCATGGATGGTGCCCGCCGAGAGATTGTTTGCCGAGCAGATGGCACCA
TGAGATTTGGGGAGCCCACCTCCAGTGAGACCCTGTCCTGTGTCATCATCTTTGTCATTG
