>Addgene plasmid #41086 | pCS2+ YFP-Smo | addgene partial sequence | sequence record 55692 | CMV-F 5'-CGCAAATGGGCGGTAGGCGTG-3'
AGGGACCGCCATTCTGCCTGGGGACGTCGGAGCAAGCTTGATTTAGGTGACACTATAGAATACAAGCTAC
TTGTTCTTTTTGCAGGATCCCATCGATTCGAATTCACCATGGCCGCTGGCCGCCCCGTGCGTGGGCCCGA
GCTGGCGCCCCGGAGGCTGCTGCAGTTGCTGCTGCTGGTACTGCTGGGGGGCCCGGGCCGGGGGGCGGCC
TTGAGCGGGAACGTGACCGGGCCTGGGCCTCACAGCGCCAGCGGGAGCTCGAGCATGGTGAGCAAGGGCG
AGGAGCTGTTCACCGGGGTGGTGCCCATCCTGGTCGAGCTGGACGGCGACGTAAACGGCCACAAGTTCAG
CGTGTCCGGCGAGGGCGAGGGCGATGCCACCTACGGCAAGCTGACCCTGAAGTTCATCTGCACCACCGGC
AAGCTGCCCGTGCCCTGGCCCACCCTCGTGACCACCTTCGGCTACGGCCTGCAGTGCTTCGCCCGCTACC
CCGACCACATGAAGCAGCACGACTTCTTCAAGTCCGCCATGCCCGAAGGCTACGTCCAGGAGCGCACCAT
CTTCTTCAAGGACGACGGCAACTACAAGACCCGCGCCGAGGTGAAGTTCGAGGGCGACACCCTGGTGAAC
CGCATCGAGCTGAAGGGCATCGACTTCAAGGAGGACGGCAACATCCTGGGGCACAAGCTGGAGTACAACT
ACAACAGCCACAACGTCTATATCATGGCCGACAAGCAGAAGAACGGCATCAAGGTGAACTTCAAGATCCG
CCACAACATCGAGGACGGCAGCGTGCAGCTCGCC
